Addgene plasmid #152098: pGBW-m4134288
Purpose: Mammalian expression plasmid for SARS-CoV-2 RNA-dependent RNA polymerase
Depositing lab: Ginkgo Bioworks & Benjie Chen. Depositing organization: Ginkgo Bioworks.
Backbone
  Vector backbone: pTwist_CMV_6
  Backbone size w/o insert (bp): 4180
  Vector type: Mammalian Expression
Growth in bacteria
  Bacterial resistance: Ampicillin, 100 μg/mL
  Growth temperature: 37°C
  Growth strain: DH5alpha
  Copy number: High Copy
Gene/Insert
  Gene/Insert name: SARS-CoV-2 RNA-dependent RNA polymerase
  Species: Severe acute respiratory syndrome coronavirus 2
  Insert size (bp): 2795
  Mutation: wt
  Entrez Gene: ORF1ab (a.k.a. GU280_gp01)
  Promoter: CMV
  Tag / fusion protein: Cleavable TEV;6xHis-003 (C terminal on backbone)
  Cloning method: Unknown
Resource information
  A portion of this plasmid was derived from a plasmid made by: GinkgoBioworks
Depositor comments: NCBI reference sequence: YP_009725307.1
How to cite: pGBW-m4134288 was a gift from Ginkgo Bioworks & Benjie Chen (Addgene plasmid # 152098 ; http://n2t.net/addgene:152098 ; RRID:Addgene_152098)
