[The description below was written by a language model from this plasmid's Addgene catalogue record and the feature table of its GenBank file.]
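Description:
pGBW-m4134288 is a 7,026 bp circular mammalian expression plasmid built on the pTwist_CMV_6 backbone and designed to produce the SARS-CoV-2 RNA-dependent RNA polymerase, a mature product of the viral ORF1ab polyprotein. It is propagated in E. coli through a high-copy ColE1/pUC-type origin of replication and selected with ampicillin via the beta-lactamase (AmpR) gene. No mammalian selection marker or episomal origin is annotated, so the plasmid appears suited to transient transfection.

The wild-type polymerase insert (about 2.8 kb) is driven by the human cytomegalovirus immediate-early enhancer and promoter, which lie at the end of the numbered sequence and read across the origin of the circular map into the coding region. The polymerase open reading frame itself is not annotated in the feature table, but it occupies the unannotated stretch upstream of the C-terminal tag. That tag, supplied by the backbone, consists of a TEV protease recognition site followed by a 6xHis tag, so the protein can be captured by immobilised metal affinity chromatography and the tag then removed by TEV cleavage. Transcripts are terminated by an SV40 polyadenylation signal.

The expression cassette is bracketed by insulating elements. A synthetic poly(A) signal, T7 and rrnG transcription terminators and 5' and 3' beta-globin insulator fragments sit on either side of it. These are intended to limit transcriptional read-through and interference between the cassette and the bacterial backbone. The construct belongs to a set of tagged SARS-CoV-2 protein plasmids intended for mammalian protein expression and/or purification.
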