LOCUS       Exported 7026 bp ds-DNA circular SYN 12-MAY-2021
DEFINITION  Mammalian expression plasmid for SARS-CoV-2 RNA-dependent RNA
            polymerase.
ACCESSION   .
VERSION     .
KEYWORDS    pGBW-m4134288
SOURCE      synthetic DNA construct
  ORGANISM  synthetic DNA construct
REFERENCE   1 (bases 1 to 7026)
  TITLE     SARS-CoV-2 protein Mammalian expression constructs, tagged, for
            protein expression and/or purification
REFERENCE   2 (bases 1 to 7026)
  AUTHORS   .
  TITLE     Direct Submission
  JOURNAL   Exported May 12, 2021 from SnapGene Server 1.1.58
            http://www.snapgene.com
FEATURES             Location/Qualifiers
     source          1..7026
                     /organism="synthetic DNA construct"
                     /mol_type="other DNA"
     CDS             2804..2824
                     /codon_start=1
                     /product="tobacco etch virus (TEV) protease recognition and
                     cleavage site"
                     /label=TEV site
                     /translation="ENLYFQS"
     CDS             2825..2842
                     /codon_start=1
                     /product="6xHis affinity tag"
                     /label=6xHis
                     /translation="HHHHHH"
     polyA_signal    2895..3016
                     /label=SV40 poly(A) signal
                     /note="SV40 polyadenylation signal"
     primer_bind     complement(2906..2925)
                     /label=EBV-rev
                     /note="SV40 polyA terminator, reverse primer"
     primer_bind     2960..2979
                     /label=SV40pA-R
                     /note="SV40 polyA, reverse primer"
     terminator      3131..3177
                     /label=T7 terminator
                     /note="transcription terminator for bacteriophage T7 RNA
                     polymerase"
     terminator      3207..3343
                     /label=rrnG terminator
                     /note="transcription terminator from the E. coli ribosomal
                     RNA rrnG operon (Albrechtsen et al., 1991)"
     misc_feature    3388..3459
                     /label=3' beta-globin insulator
                     /note="insulator downstream of the human beta-globin locus
                     (Farrell et al., 2002)"
     rep_origin      complement(3685..4273)
                     /direction=LEFT
                     /label=ori
                     /note="high-copy-number ColE1/pMB1/pBR322/pUC origin of
                     replication"
     primer_bind     complement(3765..3784)
                     /label=pBR322ori-F
                     /note="pBR322 origin, forward primer"
     CDS             5019..5879
                     /codon_start=1
                     /gene="bla"
                     /product="beta-lactamase"
                     /label=AmpR
                     /note="confers resistance to ampicillin, carbenicillin, and
                     related antibiotics"
                     /translation="MSIQHFRVALIPFFAAFCLPVFAHPETLVKVKDAEDQLGARVGYI
                     ELDLNSGKILESFRPEERFPMMSTFKVLLCGAVLSRIDAGQEQLGRRIHYSQNDLVEYS
                     PVTEKHLTDGMTVRELCSAAITMSDNTAANLLLTTIGGPKELTAFLHNMGDHVTRLDRW
                     EPELNEAIPNDERDTTMPVAMATTLRKLLTGELLTLASRQQLIDWMEADKVAGPLLRSA
                     LPAGWFIADKSGAGERGSRGIIAALGPDGKPSRIVVIYTTGSQATMDERNRQIAEIGAS
                     LIKHW"
     primer_bind     complement(5237..5256)
                     /label=Amp-R
                     /note="Ampicillin resistance gene, reverse primer"
     terminator      5892..6028
                     /label=rrnG terminator
                     /note="transcription terminator from the E. coli ribosomal
                     RNA rrnG operon (Albrechtsen et al., 1991)"
     misc_feature    6180..6251
                     /label=5' beta-globin insulator
                     /note="insulator upstream of the human beta-globin locus
                     (Farrell et al., 2002)"
     terminator      6256..6302
                     /label=T7 terminator
                     /note="transcription terminator for bacteriophage T7 RNA
                     polymerase"
     polyA_signal    6320..6368
                     /note="synthetic polyadenylation signal"
     enhancer        6449..6752
                     /label=CMV enhancer
                     /note="human cytomegalovirus immediate early enhancer"
     promoter        6754..6956
                     /label=CMV promoter
                     /note="human cytomegalovirus (CMV) immediate early
                     promoter"
     primer_bind     6907..6927
                     /label=CMV-F
                     /note="Human CMV immediate early promoter, forward primer"
ORIGIN
        1 caccatgtct gccgacgcac agtcgttcct gaatagagtt tgtggtgtat ccgcggcccg
       61 gctaactcca tgcggaaccg ggacgagcac agatgtggtg taccgagctt ttgatatcta
      121 taacgacaaa gtcgctggct tcgccaagtt tcttaagacc aactgttgca ggttccaaga
      181 gaaagacgaa gatgataatc tcatagactc atactttgtg gttaagcgtc acacttttag
      241 taattatcag catgaggaaa caatttataa cttgctgaag gactgccctg ccgtagcaaa
      301 acacgacttc tttaaattcc gcatcgatgg cgatatggtc ccgcatatta gcagacagcg
      361 gttaaccaag tacactatgg cagacctggt gtacgccctg cgacacttcg acgagggaaa
      421 ctgtgacacg ttaaaagaaa tcctcgtgac ttataattgt tgcgatgacg attatttcaa
      481 caagaaagat tggtacgatt ttgtcgagaa tcccgatata ctcagagtgt acgctaacct
      541 gggggaaagg gttcgccagg cactattgaa gacagtccaa ttttgcgacg cgatgcggaa
      601 tgccggcatt gtgggtgtcc tgacacttga taaccaggac ctgaatggca actggtatga
      661 ctttggagat ttcattcaga ccacgcccgg gtccggagta cctgtcgttg actcttacta
      721 ctcacttctg atgccaatcc taaccttaac ccgagctctc acagctgaga gtcacgtgga
      781 caccgacctc acaaaaccgt atatcaagtg ggatttgctg aagtacgatt tcacggaaga
      841 gaggttaaag ctctttgatc gttatttcaa atactgggac cagacttatc atcccaactg
      901 tgtgaattgt ctggacgaca gatgcatact tcattgtgcc aatttcaatg tactgtttag
      961 cacagtgttc ccaccaactt cgtttggtcc tctagtgcgc aaaatctttg tggatggggt
     1021 gcccttcgtt gtttccacag gctatcactt tcgtgagctc ggcgtagttc acaaccaaga
     1081 tgtcaacctg cattcttcca ggttaagttt taaggaactt ctggtgtatg ccgcagaccc
     1141 tgcgatgcac gctgcaagcg gtaatttgtt gctggataag cggaccacgt gcttcagcgt
     1201 ggcggcttta acaaataacg ttgccttcca aaccgtcaag cctggcaact tcaataaaga
     1261 tttctacgat ttcgccgtca gtaaagggtt ttttaaggag ggatcaagcg tagaattgaa
     1321 acattttttc tttgctcagg acggtaatgc cgctatctcg gactacgact actaccggta
     1381 taacctacca actatgtgcg acattcggca gctgttgttc gtggtggagg tcgttgataa
     1441 atactttgat tgctacgatg gcggatgcat taacgccaat caagtcatcg tgaacaatct
     1501 ggacaagagc gccggcttcc cctttaacaa atggggaaag gcaaggctat attatgactc
     1561 tatgtcctat gaggatcagg acgctctctt cgcgtatacc aagcgcaacg ttatccccac
     1621 aattacccag atgaacctca aatatgcaat cagcgcaaag aacagagcga ggacagttgc
     1681 tggggtgagt atatgttcga caatgactaa caggcagttt caccagaagc tgttgaaatc
     1741 tattgccgct acacgagggg ctaccgtcgt gattggcacc tccaaattct acggagggtg
     1801 gcataatatg ttaaaaactg tgtactccga cgtggaaaac cctcacctga tgggttggga
     1861 ttatcctaag tgcgaccggg cgatgccaaa catgctgaga attatggcgt cattagtcct
     1921 ggcgcgaaag cacaccacgt gctgtagtct gtcacatcgc ttttacagat tggctaatga
     1981 atgcgcccaa gtgcttagcg agatggtgat gtgtgggggt tcactttacg tgaagcccgg
     2041 aggaacgtcc tcaggcgacg ccacaactgc ctacgcaaat tcagtattca acatatgtca
     2101 ggccgttaca gcaaacgtga atgctctgct gtctactgat gggaacaaga tcgccgataa
     2161 gtacgtccgg aacctgcaac acaggctgta cgagtgtctg tatcgtaatc gagatgtaga
     2221 caccgacttc gtgaacgaat tttacgcata cttacggaaa catttctcca tgatgatcct
     2281 ctccgacgat gcagttgtgt gctttaattc aacttacgcc tctcagggct tggtggccag
     2341 tatcaaaaat tttaagtcgg ttctttatta tcagaataac gtgtttatga gcgaggctaa
     2401 gtgttggacc gagactgatc tgaccaaagg cccgcacgag ttctgttccc agcacaccat
     2461 gctggtcaag cagggtgatg actatgtcta tttaccatac ccagatccga gtaggatctt
     2521 gggagccggt tgttttgtgg atgacattgt gaagactgac ggtacactca tgattgagcg
     2581 cttcgtcagt ttggcaatcg acgcttaccc ccttaccaaa catccaaatc aggaatatgc
     2641 ggatgtgttt cacctgtacc ttcaatacat aaggaaactt catgatgaac taactggaca
     2701 tatgctcgac atgtattctg taatgcttac aaatgacaat acctcacggt actgggaacc
     2761 ggagttttat gaagccatgt acaccccaca tactgtcctg caagaaaacc tttactttca
     2821 gtcgcaccat caccatcacc attaagctag cttgactgac tgagatacag cgtaccttca
     2881 gctcacagac atgataagat acattgatga gtttggacaa accacaacta gaatgcagtg
     2941 aaaaaaatgc tttatttgtg aaatttgtga tgctattgct ttatttgtaa ccattataag
     3001 ctgcaataaa caagttaaca acaacaattg cattcatttt atgtttcagg ttcaggggga
     3061 ggtgtgggag gttttttaaa gcaagtaaaa cctctacaaa tgtggtattg gcccatctct
     3121 atcggtatcg tagcataacc ccttggggcc tctaaacggg tcttgagggg ttttttgtgc
     3181 ccctcgggcc ggattgctat ctaccggcat tggcgcagaa aaaaatgcct gatgcgacgc
     3241 tgcgcgtctt atactcccac atatgccaga ttcagcaacg gatacggctt ccccaacttg
     3301 cccacttcca tacgtgtcct ccttaccaga aatttatcct taaggtcgtc agctatcctg
     3361 caggcgatct ctcgatttcg atcaagacat tcctttaatg gtcttttctg gacaccacta
     3421 ggggtcagaa gtagttcatc aaactttctt ccctccctaa tctcattggt taccttgggc
     3481 tatcgaaact taattaacca gtcaagtcag ctacttggcg agatcgactt gtctgggttt
     3541 cgactacgct cagaattgcg tcagtcaagt tcgatctggt ccttgctatt gcacccgttc
     3601 tccgattacg agtttcattt aaatcatgtg agcaaaaggc cagcaaaagg ccaggaaccg
     3661 taaaaaggcc gcgttgctgg cgtttttcca taggctccgc ccccctgacg agcatcacaa
     3721 aaatcgacgc tcaagtcaga ggtggcgaaa cccgacagga ctataaagat accaggcgtt
     3781 tccccctgga agctccctcg tgcgctctcc tgttccgacc ctgccgctta ccggatacct
     3841 gtccgccttt ctcccttcgg gaagcgtggc gctttctcat agctcacgct gtaggtatct
     3901 cagttcggtg taggtcgttc gctccaagct gggctgtgtg cacgaacccc ccgttcagcc
     3961 cgaccgctgc gccttatccg gtaactatcg tcttgagtcc aacccggtaa gacacgactt
     4021 atcgccactg gcagcagcca ctggtaacag gattagcaga gcgaggtatg taggcggtgc
     4081 tacagagttc ttgaagtggt ggcctaacta cggctacact agaagaacag tatttggtat
     4141 ctgcgctctg ctgaagccag ttaccttcgg aaaaagagtt ggtagctctt gatccggcaa
     4201 acaaaccacc gctggtagcg gtggtttttt tgtttgcaag cagcagatta cgcgcagaaa
     4261 aaaaggatct caagaagatc ctttgatctt ttctacgggg tctgacgctc agtggaacga
     4321 aaactcacgt taagggattt tggtcatgag attatcaaaa aggatcttca cctagatcct
     4381 tttaaattaa aaatgaagtt ttaaatcaat ctaaagtata tatgagtaaa cttggtctga
     4441 cagttaccaa tgcttaatca gtgaggcacc tatctcagcg atctgtctat ttcgttcatc
     4501 catagttgca tttaaatttc cgaactctcc aaggccctcg tcggaaaatc ttcaaacctt
     4561 tcgtccgatc catcttgcag gctacctctc gaacgaacta tcgcaagtct cttggccggc
     4621 cttgcgcctt ggctattgct tggcagcgcc tatcgccagg tattactcca atcccgaata
     4681 tccgagatcg ggatcacccg agagaagttc aacctacatc ctcaatcccg atctatccga
     4741 gatccgagga atatcgaaat cggggcgcgc ctggtgtacc gagaacgatc ctctcagtgc
     4801 gagtctcgac gatccatatc gttgcttggc agtcagccag tcggaatcca gcttgggacc
     4861 caggaagtcc aatcgtcaga tattgtactc aagcctggtc acggcagcgt accgatctgt
     4921 ttaaacctag atattgatag tctgatcggt caacgtataa tcgagtccta gcttttgcaa
     4981 acatctatca agagacagga tcagcaggag gctttcgcat gagtattcaa catttccgtg
     5041 tcgcccttat tccctttttt gcggcatttt gccttcctgt ttttgctcac ccagaaacgc
     5101 tggtgaaagt aaaagatgct gaagatcagt tgggtgcgcg agtgggttac atcgaactgg
     5161 atctcaacag cggtaagatc cttgagagtt ttcgccccga agaacgcttt ccaatgatga
     5221 gcacttttaa agttctgcta tgtggcgcgg tattatcccg tattgacgcc gggcaagagc
     5281 aactcggtcg ccgcatacac tattctcaga atgacttggt tgagtattca ccagtcacag
     5341 aaaagcatct tacggatggc atgacagtaa gagaattatg cagtgctgcc ataaccatga
     5401 gtgataacac tgcggccaac ttacttctga caacgattgg aggaccgaag gagctaaccg
     5461 cttttttgca caacatgggg gatcatgtaa ctcgccttga tcgttgggaa ccggagctga
     5521 atgaagccat accaaacgac gagcgtgaca ccacgatgcc tgtagcaatg gcaacaacct
     5581 tgcgtaaact attaactggc gaactactta ctctagcttc ccggcaacag ttgatagact
     5641 ggatggaggc ggataaagtt gcaggaccac ttctgcgctc ggcccttccg gctggctggt
     5701 ttattgctga taaatctgga gccggtgagc gtgggtctcg cggtatcatt gcagcactgg
     5761 ggccagatgg taagccctcc cgtatcgtag ttatctacac gacggggagt caggcaacta
     5821 tggatgaacg aaatagacag atcgctgaga taggtgcctc actgattaag cattggtaac
     5881 cgattctagg tgcattggcg cagaaaaaaa tgcctgatgc gacgctgcgc gtcttatact
     5941 cccacatatg ccagattcag caacggatac ggcttcccca acttgcccac ttccatacgt
     6001 gtcctcctta ccagaaattt atccttaaga tcccgaatcg tttaaactcg actctggctc
     6061 tatcgaatct ccgtcgtttc gagcttacgc gaacagccgt ggcgctcatt tgctcgtcgg
     6121 gcatcgaatc tcgtcagcta tcgtcagctt acctttttgg cagcgatcgc ggctcccgac
     6181 atcttggacc attagctcca caggtatctt cttccctcta gtggtcataa cagcagcttc
     6241 agctacctct caattcaaaa aacccctcaa gacccgttta gaggccccaa ggggttatgc
     6301 tatcaatcgt tgcgttacac acacaaaaaa ccaacacaca tccatcttcg atggatagcg
     6361 attttattat ctaactgctg atcgagtgta gccagatcta gtaatcaatt acggggtcat
     6421 tagttcatag cccatatatg gagttccgcg ttacataact tacggtaaat ggcccgcctg
     6481 gctgaccgcc caacgacccc cgcccattga cgtcaataat gacgtatgtt cccatagtaa
     6541 cgccaatagg gactttccat tgacgtcaat gggtggagta tttacggtaa actgcccact
     6601 tggcagtaca tcaagtgtat catatgccaa gtacgccccc tattgacgtc aatgacggta
     6661 aatggcccgc ctggcattat gcccagtaca tgaccttatg ggactttcct acttggcagt
     6721 acatctacgt attagtcatc gctattacca tgctgatgcg gttttggcag tacatcaatg
     6781 ggcgtggata gcggtttgac tcacggggat ttccaagtct ccaccccatt gacgtcaatg
     6841 ggagtttgtt ttggcaccaa aatcaacggg actttccaaa atgtcgtaac aactccgccc
     6901 cattgacgca aatgggcggt aggcgtgtac ggtgggaggt ctatataagc agagctggtt
     6961 tagtgaaccg tcagatcaga tctttgtcga tcctaccatc cactcgacac acccgccagc
     7021 ggccgc
//
